>Addgene plasmid #192686 | lentiCRISPRv2_ZsG gRNA_2 | addgene full sequence | sequence record 379590 | Addgene NGS Result
TGATGCGGTTTTGGCAGTACATCAATGGGCGTGGATAGCGGTTTGACTCACGGGGATTTCCAAGTCTCCA
CCCCATTGACGTCAATGGGAGTTTGTTTTGGCACCAAAATCAACGGGACTTTCCAAAATGTCGTAACAAC
TCCGCCCCATTGACGCAAATGGGCGGTAGGCGTGTACGGTGGGAGGTCTATATAAGCAGCGCGTTTTGCC
TGTACTGGGTCTCTCTGGTTAGACCAGATCTGAGCCTGGGAGCTCTCTGGCTAACTAGGGAACCCACTGC
TTAAGCCTCAATAAAGCTTGCCTTGAGTGCTTCAAGTAGTGTGTGCCCGTCTGTTGTGTGACTCTGGTAA
CTAGAGATCCCTCAGACCCTTTTAGTCAGTGTGGAAAATCTCTAGCAGTGGCGCCCGAACAGGGACTTGA
AAGCGAAAGGGAAACCAGAGGAGCTCTCTCGACGCAGGACTCGGCTTGCTGAAGCGCGCACGGCAAGAGG
CGAGGGGCGGCGACTGGTGAGTACGCCAAAAATTTTGACTAGCGGAGGCTAGAAGGAGAGAGATGGGTGC
GAGAGCGTCAGTATTAAGCGGGGGAGAATTAGATCGCGATGGGAAAAAATTCGGTTAAGGCCAGGGGGAA
AGAAAAAATATAAATTAAAACATATAGTATGGGCAAGCAGGGAGCTAGAACGATTCGCAGTTAATCCTGG
CCTGTTAGAAACATCAGAAGGCTGTAGACAAATACTGGGACAGCTACAACCATCCCTTCAGACAGGATCA
GAAGAACTTAGATCATTATATAATACAGTAGCAACCCTCTATTGTGTGCATCAAAGGATAGAGATAAAAG
ACACCAAGGAAGCTTTAGACAAGATAGAGGAAGAGCAAAACAAAAGTAAGACCACCGCACAGCAAGCGGC
CGCTGATCTTCAGACCTGGAGGAGGAGATATGAGGGACAATTGGAGAAGTGAATTATATAAATATAAAGT
AGTAAAAATTGAACCATTAGGAGTAGCACCCACCAAGGCAAAGAGAAGAGTGGTGCAGAGAGAAAAAAGA
GCAGTGGGAATAGGAGCTTTGTTCCTTGGGTTCTTGGGAGCAGCAGGAAGCACTATGGGCGCAGCGTCAA
TGACGCTGACGGTACAGGCCAGACAATTATTGTCTGGTATAGTGCAGCAGCAGAACAATTTGCTGAGGGC
TATTGAGGCGCAACAGCATCTGTTGCAACTCACAGTCTGGGGCATCAAGCAGCTCCAGGCAAGAATCCTG
GCTGTGGAAAGATACCTAAAGGATCAACAGCTCCTGGGGATTTGGGGTTGCTCTGGAAAACTCATTTGCA
CCACTGCTGTGCCTTGGAATGCTAGTTGGAGTAATAAATCTCTGGAACAGATTTGGAATCACACGACCTG
GATGGAGTGGGACAGAGAAATTAACAATTACACAAGCTTAATACACTCCTTAATTGAAGAATCGCAAAAC
CAGCAAGAAAAGAATGAACAAGAATTATTGGAATTAGATAAATGGGCAAGTTTGTGGAATTGGTTTAACA
TAACAAATTGGCTGTGGTATATAAAATTATTCATAATGATAGTAGGAGGCTTGGTAGGTTTAAGAATAGT
TTTTGCTGTACTTTCTATAGTGAATAGAGTTAGGCAGGGATATTCACCATTATCGTTTCAGACCCACCTC
CCAACCCCGAGGGGACCCGACAGGCCCGAAGGAATAGAAGAAGAAGGTGGAGAGAGAGACAGAGACAGAT
CCATTCGATTAGTGAACGGATCGGCACTGCGTGCGCCAATTCTGCAGACAAATGGCAGTATTCATCCACA
ATTTTAAAAGAAAAGGGGGGATTGGGGGGTACAGTGCAGGGGAAAGAATAGTAGACATAATAGCAACAGA
CATACAAACTAAAGAATTACAAAAACAAATTACAAAAATTCAAAATTTTCGGGTTTATTACAGGGACAGC
AGAGATCCAGTTTGGTTAATTAAGGTACCGAGGGCCTATTTCCCATGATTCCTTCATATTTGCATATACG
ATACAAGGCTGTTAGAGAGATAATTAGAATTAATTTGACTGTAAACACAAAGATATTAGTACAAAATACG
TGACGTAGAAAGTAATAATTTCTTGGGTAGTTTGCAGTTTTAAAATTATGTTTTAAAATGGACTATCATA
TGCTTACCGTAACTTGAAAGTATTTCGATTTCTTGGCTTTATATATCTTGTGGAAAGGACGAAACACCGC
GGTTGCCGTACATGAAGGGTTTTAGAGCTAGAAATAGCAAGTTAAAATAAGGCTAGTCCGTTATCAACTT
GAAAAAGTGGCACCGAGTCGGTGCTTTTTTGAATTCGCTAGCTAGGTCTTGAAAGGAGTGGGAATTGGCT
CCGGTGCCCGTCAGTGGGCAGAGCGCACATCGCCCACAGTCCCCGAGAAGTTGGGGGGAGGGGTCGGCAA
TTGATCCGGTGCCTAGAGAAGGTGGCGCGGGGTAAACTGGGAAAGTGATGTCGTGTACTGGCTCCGCCTT
TTTCCCGAGGGTGGGGGAGAACCGTATATAAGTGCAGTAGTCGCCGTGAACGTTCTTTTTCGCAACGGGT
TTGCCGCCAGAACACAGGACCGGTTCTAGAGCGCTGCCACCATGGACAAGAAGTACAGCATCGGCCTGGA
CATCGGCACCAACTCTGTGGGCTGGGCCGTGATCACCGACGAGTACAAGGTGCCCAGCAAGAAATTCAAG
GTGCTGGGCAACACCGACCGGCACAGCATCAAGAAGAACCTGATCGGAGCCCTGCTGTTCGACAGCGGCG
AAACAGCCGAGGCCACCCGGCTGAAGAGAACCGCCAGAAGAAGATACACCAGACGGAAGAACCGGATCTG
CTATCTGCAAGAGATCTTCAGCAACGAGATGGCCAAGGTGGACGACAGCTTCTTCCACAGACTGGAAGAG
TCCTTCCTGGTGGAAGAGGATAAGAAGCACGAGCGGCACCCCATCTTCGGCAACATCGTGGACGAGGTGG
CCTACCACGAGAAGTACCCCACCATCTACCACCTGAGAAAGAAACTGGTGGACAGCACCGACAAGGCCGA
CCTGCGGCTGATCTATCTGGCCCTGGCCCACATGATCAAGTTCCGGGGCCACTTCCTGATCGAGGGCGAC
CTGAACCCCGACAACAGCGACGTGGACAAGCTGTTCATCCAGCTGGTGCAGACCTACAACCAGCTGTTCG
AGGAAAACCCCATCAACGCCAGCGGCGTGGACGCCAAGGCCATCCTGTCTGCCAGACTGAGCAAGAGCAG
ACGGCTGGAAAATCTGATCGCCCAGCTGCCCGGCGAGAAGAAGAATGGCCTGTTCGGAAACCTGATTGCC
CTGAGCCTGGGCCTGACCCCCAACTTCAAGAGCAACTTCGACCTGGCCGAGGATGCCAAACTGCAGCTGA
GCAAGGACACCTACGACGACGACCTGGACAACCTGCTGGCCCAGATCGGCGACCAGTACGCCGACCTGTT
TCTGGCCGCCAAGAACCTGTCCGACGCCATCCTGCTGAGCGACATCCTGAGAGTGAACACCGAGATCACC
AAGGCCCCCCTGAGCGCCTCTATGATCAAGAGATACGACGAGCACCACCAGGACCTGACCCTGCTGAAAG
CTCTCGTGCGGCAGCAGCTGCCTGAGAAGTACAAAGAGATTTTCTTCGACCAGAGCAAGAACGGCTACGC
CGGCTACATTGACGGCGGAGCCAGCCAGGAAGAGTTCTACAAGTTCATCAAGCCCATCCTGGAAAAGATG
GACGGCACCGAGGAACTGCTCGTGAAGCTGAACAGAGAGGACCTGCTGCGGAAGCAGCGGACCTTCGACA
ACGGCAGCATCCCCCACCAGATCCACCTGGGAGAGCTGCACGCCATTCTGCGGCGGCAGGAAGATTTTTA
CCCATTCCTGAAGGACAACCGGGAAAAGATCGAGAAGATCCTGACCTTCCGCATCCCCTACTACGTGGGC
CCTCTGGCCAGGGGAAACAGCAGATTCGCCTGGATGACCAGAAAGAGCGAGGAAACCATCACCCCCTGGA
ACTTCGAGGAAGTGGTGGACAAGGGCGCTTCCGCCCAGAGCTTCATCGAGCGGATGACCAACTTCGATAA
GAACCTGCCCAACGAGAAGGTGCTGCCCAAGCACAGCCTGCTGTACGAGTACTTCACCGTGTATAACGAG
CTGACCAAAGTGAAATACGTGACCGAGGGAATGAGAAAGCCCGCCTTCCTGAGCGGCGAGCAGAAAAAGG
CCATCGTGGACCTGCTGTTCAAGACCAACCGGAAAGTGACCGTGAAGCAGCTGAAAGAGGACTACTTCAA
GAAAATCGAGTGCTTCGACTCCGTGGAAATCTCCGGCGTGGAAGATCGGTTCAACGCCTCCCTGGGCACA
TACCACGATCTGCTGAAAATTATCAAGGACAAGGACTTCCTGGACAATGAGGAAAACGAGGACATTCTGG
AAGATATCGTGCTGACCCTGACACTGTTTGAGGACAGAGAGATGATCGAGGAACGGCTGAAAACCTATGC
CCACCTGTTCGACGACAAAGTGATGAAGCAGCTGAAGCGGCGGAGATACACCGGCTGGGGCAGGCTGAGC
CGGAAGCTGATCAACGGCATCCGGGACAAGCAGTCCGGCAAGACAATCCTGGATTTCCTGAAGTCCGACG
GCTTCGCCAACAGAAACTTCATGCAGCTGATCCACGACGACAGCCTGACCTTTAAAGAGGACATCCAGAA
AGCCCAGGTGTCCGGCCAGGGCGATAGCCTGCACGAGCACATTGCCAATCTGGCCGGCAGCCCCGCCATT
AAGAAGGGCATCCTGCAGACAGTGAAGGTGGTGGACGAGCTCGTGAAAGTGATGGGCCGGCACAAGCCCG
AGAACATCGTGATCGAAATGGCCAGAGAGAACCAGACCACCCAGAAGGGACAGAAGAACAGCCGCGAGAG
AATGAAGCGGATCGAAGAGGGCATCAAAGAGCTGGGCAGCCAGATCCTGAAAGAACACCCCGTGGAAAAC
ACCCAGCTGCAGAACGAGAAGCTGTACCTGTACTACCTGCAGAATGGGCGGGATATGTACGTGGACCAGG
AACTGGACATCAACCGGCTGTCCGACTACGATGTGGACCATATCGTGCCTCAGAGCTTTCTGAAGGACGA
CTCCATCGACAACAAGGTGCTGACCAGAAGCGACAAGAACCGGGGCAAGAGCGACAACGTGCCCTCCGAA
GAGGTCGTGAAGAAGATGAAGAACTACTGGCGGCAGCTGCTGAACGCCAAGCTGATTACCCAGAGAAAGT
TCGACAATCTGACCAAGGCCGAGAGAGGCGGCCTGAGCGAACTGGATAAGGCCGGCTTCATCAAGAGACA
GCTGGTGGAAACCCGGCAGATCACAAAGCACGTGGCACAGATCCTGGACTCCCGGATGAACACTAAGTAC
GACGAGAATGACAAGCTGATCCGGGAAGTGAAAGTGATCACCCTGAAGTCCAAGCTGGTGTCCGATTTCC
GGAAGGATTTCCAGTTTTACAAAGTGCGCGAGATCAACAACTACCACCACGCCCACGACGCCTACCTGAA
CGCCGTCGTGGGAACCGCCCTGATCAAAAAGTACCCTAAGCTGGAAAGCGAGTTCGTGTACGGCGACTAC
AAGGTGTACGACGTGCGGAAGATGATCGCCAAGAGCGAGCAGGAAATCGGCAAGGCTACCGCCAAGTACT
TCTTCTACAGCAACATCATGAACTTTTTCAAGACCGAGATTACCCTGGCCAACGGCGAGATCCGGAAGCG
GCCTCTGATCGAGACAAACGGCGAAACCGGGGAGATCGTGTGGGATAAGGGCCGGGATTTTGCCACCGTG
CGGAAAGTGCTGAGCATGCCCCAAGTGAATATCGTGAAAAAGACCGAGGTGCAGACAGGCGGCTTCAGCA
AAGAGTCTATCCTGCCCAAGAGGAACAGCGATAAGCTGATCGCCAGAAAGAAGGACTGGGACCCTAAGAA
GTACGGCGGCTTCGACAGCCCCACCGTGGCCTATTCTGTGCTGGTGGTGGCCAAAGTGGAAAAGGGCAAG
TCCAAGAAACTGAAGAGTGTGAAAGAGCTGCTGGGGATCACCATCATGGAAAGAAGCAGCTTCGAGAAGA
ATCCCATCGACTTTCTGGAAGCCAAGGGCTACAAAGAAGTGAAAAAGGACCTGATCATCAAGCTGCCTAA
GTACTCCCTGTTCGAGCTGGAAAACGGCCGGAAGAGAATGCTGGCCTCTGCCGGCGAACTGCAGAAGGGA
AACGAACTGGCCCTGCCCTCCAAATATGTGAACTTCCTGTACCTGGCCAGCCACTATGAGAAGCTGAAGG
GCTCCCCCGAGGATAATGAGCAGAAACAGCTGTTTGTGGAACAGCACAAGCACTACCTGGACGAGATCAT
CGAGCAGATCAGCGAGTTCTCCAAGAGAGTGATCCTGGCCGACGCTAATCTGGACAAAGTGCTGTCCGCC
TACAACAAGCACCGGGATAAGCCCATCAGAGAGCAGGCCGAGAATATCATCCACCTGTTTACCCTGACCA
ATCTGGGAGCCCCTGCCGCCTTCAAGTACTTTGACACCACCATCGACCGGAAGAGGTACACCAGCACCAA
AGAGGTGCTGGACGCCACCCTGATCCACCAGAGCATCACCGGCCTGTACGAGACACGGATCGACCTGTCT
CAGCTGGGAGGCGACAAGCGACCTGCCGCCACAAAGAAGGCTGGACAGGCTAAGAAGAAGAAAGATTACA
AAGACGATGACGATAAGGGATCCGGCGCAACAAACTTCTCTCTGCTGAAACAAGCCGGAGATGTCGAAGA
GAATCCTGGACCGACCGAGTACAAGCCCACGGTGCGCCTCGCCACCCGCGACGACGTCCCCAGGGCCGTA
CGCACCCTCGCCGCCGCGTTCGCCGACTACCCCGCCACGCGCCACACCGTCGATCCGGACCGCCACATCG
AGCGGGTCACCGAGCTGCAAGAACTCTTCCTCACGCGCGTCGGGCTCGACATCGGCAAGGTGTGGGTCGC
GGACGACGGCGCCGCGGTGGCGGTCTGGACCACGCCGGAGAGCGTCGAAGCGGGGGCGGTGTTCGCCGAG
ATCGGCCCGCGCATGGCCGAGTTGAGCGGTTCCCGGCTGGCCGCGCAGCAACAGATGGAAGGCCTCCTGG
CGCCGCACCGGCCCAAGGAGCCCGCGTGGTTCCTGGCCACCGTCGGAGTCTCGCCCGACCACCAGGGCAA
GGGTCTGGGCAGCGCCGTCGTGCTCCCCGGAGTGGAGGCGGCCGAGCGCGCCGGGGTGCCCGCCTTCCTG
GAGACCTCCGCGCCCCGCAACCTCCCCTTCTACGAGCGGCTCGGCTTCACCGTCACCGCCGACGTCGAGG
TGCCCGAAGGACCGCGCACCTGGTGCATGACCCGCAAGCCCGGTGCCTGAACGCGTTAAGTCGACAATCA
ACCTCTGGATTACAAAATTTGTGAAAGATTGACTGGTATTCTTAACTATGTTGCTCCTTTTACGCTATGT
GGATACGCTGCTTTAATGCCTTTGTATCATGCTATTGCTTCCCGTATGGCTTTCATTTTCTCCTCCTTGT
ATAAATCCTGGTTGCTGTCTCTTTATGAGGAGTTGTGGCCCGTTGTCAGGCAACGTGGCGTGGTGTGCAC
TGTGTTTGCTGACGCAACCCCCACTGGTTGGGGCATTGCCACCACCTGTCAGCTCCTTTCCGGGACTTTC
GCTTTCCCCCTCCCTATTGCCACGGCGGAACTCATCGCCGCCTGCCTTGCCCGCTGCTGGACAGGGGCTC
GGCTGTTGGGCACTGACAATTCCGTGGTGTTGTCGGGGAAATCATCGTCCTTTCCTTGGCTGCTCGCCTG
TGTTGCCACCTGGATTCTGCGCGGGACGTCCTTCTGCTACGTCCCTTCGGCCCTCAATCCAGCGGACCTT
CCTTCCCGCGGCCTGCTGCCGGCTCTGCGGCCTCTTCCGCGTCTTCGCCTTCGCCCTCAGACGAGTCGGA
TCTCCCTTTGGGCCGCCTCCCCGCGTCGACTTTAAGACCAATGACTTACAAGGCAGCTGTAGATCTTAGC
CACTTTTTAAAAGAAAAGGGGGGACTGGAAGGGCTAATTCACTCCCAACGAAGACAAGATCTGCTTTTTG
CTTGTACTGGGTCTCTCTGGTTAGACCAGATCTGAGCCTGGGAGCTCTCTGGCTAACTAGGGAACCCACT
GCTTAAGCCTCAATAAAGCTTGCCTTGAGTGCTTCAAGTAGTGTGTGCCCGTCTGTTGTGTGACTCTGGT
AACTAGAGATCCCTCAGACCCTTTTAGTCAGTGTGGAAAATCTCTAGCAGGGCCCGTTTAAACCCGCTGA
TCAGCCTCGACTGTGCCTTCTAGTTGCCAGCCATCTGTTGTTTGCCCCTCCCCCGTGCCTTCCTTGACCC
TGGAAGGTGCCACTCCCACTGTCCTTTCCTAATAAAATGAGGAAATTGCATCGCATTGTCTGAGTAGGTG
TCATTCTATTCTGGGGGGTGGGGTGGGGCAGGACAGCAAGGGGGAGGATTGGGAAGACAATAGCAGGCAT
GCTGGGGATGCGGTGGGCTCTATGGCTTCTGAGGCGGAAAGAACCAGCTGGGGCTCTAGGGGGTATCCCC
[124 nt withheld, positions 8681-8804]
C
[91 nt withheld, positions 8806-8896]
A
[49 nt withheld, positions 8898-8946]
CCTTTGACGTTGGAGTCCACGTTCTTT
[37 nt withheld, positions 8974-9010]
ACCCTATCTCGGTCTATTCTTTTGATTTATAAGGGATTTTGCCGATTTCGGCCTATTGGTTAAAAAATGA
GCTGATTTAACAAAAATTTAACGCGAATTAATTCTGTGGAATGTGTGTCAGTTAGGGTGTGGAAAGTCCC
CAGGCTCCCCAGCAGGCAGAAGTATGCAAAGCATGCATCTCAATTAGTCAGCAACCAGGTGTGGAAAGTC
CCCAGGCTCCCCAGCAGGCAGAAGTATGCAAAGCATGCATCTCAATTAGTCAGCAACCATAGTCCCGCCC
CTAACTCCGCCCATCCCGCCCCTAACTCCGCCCAGTTCCGCCCATTCTCCGCCCCATGGCTGACTAATTT
TTTTTATTTATGCAGAGGCCGAGGCCGCCTCTGCCTCTGAGCTATTCCAGAAGTAGTGAGGAGGCTTTTT
TGGAGGCCTAGGCTTTTGCAAAAAGCTCCCGGGAGCTTGTATATCCATTTTCGGATCTGATCAGCACGTG
TTGACAATTAATCATCGGCATAGTATATCGGCATAGTATAATACGACAAGGTGAGGAACTAAACCATGGC
CAAGTTGACCAGTGCCGTTCCGGTGCTCACCGCGCGCGACGTCGCCGGAGCGGTCGAGTTCTGGACCGAC
CGGCTCGGGTTCTCCCGGGACTTCGTGGAGGACGACTTCGCCGGTGTGGTCCGGGACGACGTGACCCTGT
TCATCAGCGCGGTCCAGGACCAGGTGGTGCCGGACAACACCCTGGCCTGGGTGTGGGTGCGCGGCCTGGA
CGAGCTGTACGCCGAGTGGTCGGAGGTCGTGTCCACGAACTTCCGGGACGCCTCCGGGCCGGCCATGACC
GAGATCGGCGAGCAGCCGTGGGGGCGGGAGTTCGCCCTGCGCGACCCGGCCGGCAACTGCGTGCACTTCG
TGGCCGAGGAGCAGGACTGACACGTGCTACGAGATTTCGATTCCACCGCCGCCTTCTATGAAAGGTTGGG
CTTCGGAATCGTTTTCCGGGACGCCGGCTGGATGATCCTCCAGCGCGGGGATCTCATGCTGGAGTTCTTC
GCCCACCCCAACTTGTTTATTGCAGCTTATAATGGTTACAAATAAAGCAATAGCATCACAAATTTCACAA
ATAAAGCATTTTTTTCACTGCATTCTAGTTGTGGTTTGTCCAAACTCATCAATGTATCTTATCATGTCTG
TATACCGTCGACCTCTAGCTAGAGCTTGGCGTAATCATGGTCATAGCTGTTTCCTGTGTGAAATTGTTAT
CCGCTCACAATTCCACACAACATACGAGCCGGAAGCATAAAGTGTAAAGCCTGGGGTGCCTAATGAGTGA
GCTAACTCACATTAATTGCGTTGCGCTCACTGCCCGCTTTCCAGTCGGGAAACCTGTCGTGCCAGCTGCA
TTAATGAATCGGCCAACGCGCGGGGAGAGGCGGTTTGCGTATTGGGCGCTCTTCCGCTTCCTCGCTCACT
GACTCGCTGCGCTCGGTCGTTCGGCTGCGGCGAGCGGTATCAGCTCACTCAAAGGCGGTAATACGGTTAT
CCACAGAATCAGGGGATAACGCAGGAAAGAACATGTGAGCAAAAGGCCAGCAAAAGGCCAGGAACCGTAA
AAAGGCCGCGTTGCTGGCGTTTTTCCATAGGCTCCGCCCCCCTGACGAGCATCACAAAAATCGACGCTCA
AGTCAGAGGTGGCGAAACCCGACAGGACTATAAAGATACCAGGCGTTTCCCCCTGGAAGCTCCCTCGTGC
GCTCTCCTGTTCCGACCCTGCCGCTTACCGGATACCTGTCCGCCTTTCTCCCTTCGGGAAGCGTGGCGCT
TTCTCATAGCTCACGCTGTAGGTATCTCAGTTCGGTGTAGGTCGTTCGCTCCAAGCTGGGCTGTGTGCAC
GAACCCCCCGTTCAGCCCGACCGCTGCGCCTTATCCGGTAACTATCGTCTTGAGTCCAACCCGGTAAGAC
ACGACTTATCGCCACTGGCAGCAGCCACTGGTAACAGGATTAGCAGAGCGAGGTATGTAGGCGGTGCTAC
AGAGTTCTTGAAGTGGTGGCCTAACTACGGCTACACTAGAAGAACAGTATTTGGTATCTGCGCTCTGCTG
AAGCCAGTTACCTTCGGAAAAAGAGTTGGTAGCTCTTGATCCGGCAAACAAACCACCGCTGGTAGCGGTG
GTTTTTTTGTTTGCAAGCAGCAGATTACGCGCAGAAAAAAAGGATCTCAAGAAGATCCTTTGATCTTTTC
TACGGGGTCTGACGCTCAGTGGAACGAAAACTCACGTTAAGGGATTTTGGTCATGAGATTATCAAAAAGG
ATCTTCACCTAGATCCTTTTAAATTAAAAATGAAGTTTTAAATCAATCTAAAGTATATATGAGTAAACTT
GGTCTGACAGTTACCAATGCTTAATCAGTGAGGCACCTATCTCAGCGATCTGTCTATTTCGTTCATCCAT
AGTTGCCTGACTCCCCGTCGTGTAGATAACTACGATACGGGAGGGCTTACCATCTGGCCCCAGTGCTGCA
ATGATACCGCGAGACCCACGCTCACCGGCTCCAGATTTATCAGCAATAAACCAGCCAGCCGGAAGGGCCG
AGCGCAGAAGTGGTCCTGCAACTTTATCCGCCTCCATCCAGTCTATTAATTGTTGCCGGGAAGCTAGAGT
AAGTAGTTCGCCAGTTAATAGTTTGCGCAACGTTGTTGCCATTGCTACAGGCATCGTGGTGTCACGCTCG
TCGTTTGGTATGGCTTCATTCAGCTCCGGTTCCCAACGATCAAGGCGAGTTACATGATCCCCCATGTTGT
GCAAAAAAGCGGTTAGCTCCTTCGGTCCTCCGATCGTTGTCAGAAGTAAGTTGGCCGCAGTGTTATCACT
CATGGTTATGGCAGCACTGCATAATTCTCTTACTGTCATGCCATCCGTAAGATGCTTTTCTGTGACTGGT
GAGTACTCAACCAAGTCATTCTGAGAATAGTGTATGCGGCGACCGAGTTGCTCTTGCCCGGCGTCAATAC
GGGATAATACCGCGCCACATAGCAGAACTTTAAAAGTGCTCATCATTGGAAAACGTTCTTCGGGGCGAAA
ACTCTCAAGGATCTTACCGCTGTTGAGATCCAGTTCGATGTAACCCACTCGTGCACCCAACTGATCTTCA
GCATCTTTTACTTTCACCAGCGTTTCTGGGTGAGCAAAAACAGGAAGGCAAAATGCCGCAAAAAAGGGAA
TAAGGGCGACACGGAAATGTTGAATACTCATACTCTTCCTTTTTCAATATTATTGAAGCATTTATCAGGG
TTATTGTCTCATGAGCGGATACATATTTGAATGTATTTAGAAAAATAAACAAATAGGGGTTCCGCGCACA
TTTCCCCGAAAAGTGCCACCTGACGTCGACGGATCGGGAGATCTCCCGATCCCCTATGGTGCACTCTCAG
TACAATCTGCTCTGATGCCGCATAGTTAAGCCAGTATCTGCTCCCTGCTTGTGTGTTGGAGGTCGCTGAG
TAGTGCGCGAGCAAAATTTAAGCTACAACAAGGCAAGGCTTGACCGACAATTGCATGAAGAATCTGCTTA
GGGTTAGGCGTTTTGCGCTGCTTCGCGATGTACGGGCCAGATATACGCGTTGACATTGATTATTGACTAG
TTATTAATAGTAATCAATTACGGGGTCATTAGTTCATAGCCCATATATGGAGTTCCGCGTTACATAACTT
ACGGTAAATGGCCCGCCTGGCTGACCGCCCAACGACCCCCGCCCATTGACGTCAATAATGACGTATGTTC
CCATAGTAACGCCAATAGGGACTTTCCATTGACGTCAATGGGTGGAGTATTTACGGTAAACTGCCCACTT
GGCAGTACATCAAGTGTATCATATGCCAAGTACGCCCCCTATTGACGTCAATGACGGTAAATGGCCCGCC
TGGCATTATGCCCAGTACATGACCTTATGGGACTTTCCTACTTGGCAGTACATCTACGTATTAGTCATCG
CTATTACCATGG
Features (pLannotate 1.2.2; 34 found; start..end, strand, type, name):
    217..397     +  LTR            5' LTR (truncated): truncated 5' long terminal repeat (LTR) from HIV-1
    444..569     +  misc_feature   HIV-1 Ψ: packaging signal of human immunodeficiency virus type 1
    553..916     +  CDS            HIV-1 gag (fragment): gag protein from human immunodeficiency virus 1; gag
   1062..1295    +  misc_feature   RRE: The Rev response element (RRE) of HIV-1 allows for Rev-dependent mRNA export from the nucleus to the cytoplasm.
   1672..1772    +  CDS            Rev (fragment): human immunodeficiency virus 1 (HIV-1) Rev protein; rev; enhances nuclear export of unspliced and incompletely spliced viral mRNAs
   1822..1939    +  misc_feature   cPPT/CTS: central polypurine tract and central termination sequence of HIV-1
   1990..2230    +  promoter       U6 promoter: RNA polymerase III promoter for human U6 snRNA
   2238..2258    -  CDS            ZsGreen1 (fragment): Zoanthus green fluorescent protein mammalian codon-optimized
   2259..2334    +  misc_RNA       gRNA scaffold: guide RNA scaffold for the Streptococcus pyogenes CRISPR/Cas9 system
   2352..2370    +  CDS            small t antigen (fragment): SV40 (simian virus 40) small t antigen
   2396..2607    +  promoter       EF-1α core promoter: core promoter for human elongation factor EF-1α
   2632..6735    +  CDS            Cas9: Cas9 (Csn1) endonuclease from the Streptococcus pyogenes Type II CRISPR/Cas system generates RNA-guided double strand breaks in DNA
   6873..7470    +  CDS            PuroR (fragment): puromycin N-acetyltransferase; pac from Streptomyces; confers resistance to puromycin
   7486..8074    +  misc_feature   WPRE: woodchuck hepatitis virus posttranscriptional regulatory element
   8125..8144    +  misc_feature   cPPT/CTS (fragment): central polypurine tract and central termination sequence of HIV-1
   8146..8379    +  LTR            3' LTR (ΔU3): self-inactivating 3' long terminal repeat (LTR) from HIV-1
   8411..8635    +  polyA_signal   bGH poly(A) signal: bovine growth hormone polyadenylation signal
   8639..8660    +  promoter       SV40 promoter (fragment): SV40 enhancer and early promoter
   8681..9109    +  rep_origin     f1 ori (sequence partly withheld): f1 bacteriophage origin of replication; arrow indicates direction of (+) strand synthesis
   9123..9452    +  promoter       SV40 promoter: SV40 enhancer and early promoter
   9500..9547    +  promoter       EM7 promoter: synthetic bacterial promoter&nbsp
   9566..9940    +  CDS            BleoR: antibiotic-binding protein; Sh ble from Streptoalloteichus hindustanus; confers resistance to bleomycin, phleomycin, and Zeocin™
   9950..10075   +  CDS            ble (fragment): BLE_KLEPN - Experimental evidence at protein level: Swiss-Prot protein existence level 1. Binding protein with a strong affinity to the bleomycin family of antibiotics. Binds to CL990; an antimitotic-antibiotic compound. From Klebsiella pneumoniae.
  10070..10191   +  polyA_signal   SV40 poly(A) signal: SV40 polyadenylation signal
  10262..10284   -  protein_bind   lac operator (fragment): The lac repressor binds to the lac operator to inhibit transcription in E. coli. This inhibition can be relieved by adding lactose or isopropyl-β-D-thiogalactopyranoside (IPTG). lac repressor encoded by lacI
  10288..10318   -  promoter       lac promoter: promoter for the E. coli lac operon
  10333..10354   -  protein_bind   CAP binding site: CAP binding activates transcription in the presence of cAMP. E. coli catabolite activator protein
  10367..10459   -  CDS            lacI (fragment): lac repressor; lacI; The lac repressor binds to the lac operator to inhibit transcription in E. coli. This inhibition can be relieved by adding lactose or isopropyl-β-D-thiogalactopyranoside (IPTG).
  10642..11230   -  rep_origin     ori: high-copy-number ColE1/pMB1/pBR322/pUC origin of replication
  11401..12261   -  CDS            AmpR: β-lactamase; bla; confers resistance to ampicillin, carbenicillin, and related antibiotics
  12262..12366   -  promoter       AmpR promoter: bla
  12425..12477   -  misc_feature   bom (fragment): basis of mobility region from pBR322
  12632..13011   +  enhancer       CMV enhancer: human cytomegalovirus immediate early enhancer
  13012..199     +  promoter       CMV promoter (across the origin): human cytomegalovirus (CMV) immediate early promoter
