[The description below was written by a language model from this plasmid's Addgene catalogue record and pLannotate feature annotations shown in this document.]
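Description:
lentiCRISPRv2_ZsG gRNA_2 is a third-generation-style, self-inactivating HIV-1 lentiviral transfer plasmid built on the LentiCRISPR v2 backbone. From one vector it delivers both Streptococcus pyogenes Cas9 and a single guide RNA directed against the ZsGreen1 fluorescent protein gene. In bacteria it is maintained as a high-copy plasmid through a ColE1/pUC-type origin and selected with ampicillin via the β-lactamase gene; an f1 origin is also present. A CMV enhancer/promoter fused to a truncated 5' LTR drives production of the viral genomic RNA in packaging cells. The Ψ packaging signal, partial gag sequence, RRE and cPPT/CTS support encapsidation, Rev-dependent nuclear export and efficient transduction. The ΔU3 3' LTR inactivates LTR promoter activity after integration.

Between the LTRs there are two expression units. A human U6 RNA polymerase III promoter transcribes the 20-nt spacer, which the feature table detects as a short antisense match to ZsGreen1, fused to the S. pyogenes gRNA scaffold. Downstream, an EF-1α core promoter drives the Cas9 coding sequence, followed by a puromycin N-acetyltransferase gene that allows selection of transduced mammalian cells. The linker between Cas9 and PuroR is not annotated in the table. A WPRE follows to enhance transcript expression. Outside the proviral region, the backbone carries a bGH polyadenylation signal and an SV40/EM7-driven bleomycin/Zeocin resistance cassette with an SV40 poly(A) signal.

According to the record, the construct is for lentiviral expression of Cas9 together with a ZsGreen1-targeting sgRNA (guide number 2, implying a set), which would disrupt a ZsGreen1 reporter in cells that carry one. The specific experimental context is not stated.
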