Addgene plasmid #192686: lentiCRISPRv2_ZsG gRNA_2
Purpose: Lentiviral expression of Cas9 and ZsGreen1 targeting sgRNA
Depositing lab: Jeffrey Miner. Depositing organization: Washington University in Saint Louis.
Backbone
  Vector backbone: LentiCRISPR v2
  Vector type: Mammalian Expression, Lentiviral, CRISPR
Growth in bacteria
  Bacterial resistance: Ampicillin, 100 μg/mL
  Growth temperature: 37°C
  Growth strain: NEB Stable
  Copy number: High Copy
Gene/Insert
  Gene/Insert name: Cas9, ZsGreen targeting sgRNA #2
  gRNA/shRNA sequence: GCGGTTGCCGTACATGAAGG
  Species: Synthetic
  Promoter: EF1a, U6
  Cloning method: Restriction Enzyme; 5′ cloning site Unknown (unknown if destroyed); 3′ cloning site Unknown (unknown if destroyed)
Terms and licenses: Academic/Nonprofit Terms; Industry Terms: Not Available to Industry
How to cite: lentiCRISPRv2_ZsG gRNA_2 was a gift from Jeffrey Miner (Addgene plasmid # 192686 ; http://n2t.net/addgene:192686 ; RRID:Addgene_192686)
